>Addgene plasmid #82851 | pDONR223_BRAF_p.P367R | addgene full sequence | sequence record 161660 | Addgene NGS Result
CTCTTCGGCTGCGGACCCTGCCATTCCGGAGGAGGTGTGGAATATCAAACAAATGATTAAGTTGACACAG
GAACATATAGAGGCCCTATTGGACAAATTTGGTGGGGAGCATAATCCACCATCAATATATCTGGAGGCCT
ATGAAGAATACACCAGCAAGCTAGATGCACTCCAACAAAGAGAACAACAGTTATTGGAATCTCTGGGGAA
CGGAACTGATTTTTCTGTTTCTAGCTCTGCATCAATGGATACCGTTACATCTTCTTCCTCTTCTAGCCTT
TCAGTGCTACCTTCATCTCTTTCAGTTTTTCAAAATCCCACAGATGTGGCACGGAGCAACCCCAAGTCAC
CACAAAAACCTATCGTTAGAGTCTTCCTGCCCAACAAACAGAGGACAGTGGTACCTGCAAGGTGTGGAGT
TACAGTCCGAGACAGTCTAAAGAAAGCACTGATGATGAGAGGTCTAATCCCAGAGTGCTGTGCTGTTTAC
AGAATTCAGGATGGAGAGAAGAAACCAATTGGTTGGGACACTGATATTTCCTGGCTTACTGGAGAAGAAT
TGCATGTGGAAGTGTTGGAGAATGTTCCACTTACAACACACAACTTTGTACGAAAAACGTTTTTCACCTT
AGCATTTTGTGACTTTTGTCGAAAGCTGCTTTTCCAGGGTTTCCGCTGTCAAACATGTGGTTATAAATTT
CACCAGCGTTGTAGTACAGAAGTTCCACTGATGTGTGTTAATTATGACCAACTTGATTTGCTGTTTGTCT
CCAAGTTCTTTGAACACCACCCAATACCACAGGAAGAGGCGTCCTTAGCAGAGACTGCCCTAACATCTGG
ATCATCCCCTTCCGCACCCGCCTCGGACTCTATTGGGCCCCAAATTCTCACCAGTCCGTCTCCTTCAAAA
TCCATTCCAATTCCACAGCCCTTCCGACCAGCAGATGAAGATCATCGAAATCAATTTGGGCAACGAGACC
GATCCTCATCAGCTCGCAATGTGCATATAAACACAATAGAACCTGTCAATATTGATGACTTGATTAGAGA
CCAAGGATTTCGTGGTGATGGAGGATCAACCACAGGTTTGTCTGCTACCCCCCCTGCCTCATTACCTGGC
TCACTAACTAACGTGAAAGCCTTACAGAAATCTCCAGGACCTCAGCGAGAAAGGAAGTCATCTTCATCCT
CAGAAGACAGGAATCGAATGAAAACACTTGGTAGACGGGACTCGAGTGATGATTGGGAGATTCCTGATGG
GCAGATTACAGTGGGACAAAGAATTGGATCTGGATCATTTGGAACAGTCTACAAGGGAAAGTGGCATGGT
GATGTGGCAGTGAAAATGTTGAATGTGACAGCACCTACACCTCAGCAGTTACAAGCCTTCAAAAATGAAG
TAGGAGTACTCAGGAAAACACGACATGTGAATATCCTACTCTTCATGGGCTATTCCACAAAGCCACAACT
GGCTATTGTTACCCAGTGGTGTGAGGGCTCCAGCTTGTATCACCATCTCCATATCATTGAGACCAAATTT
GAGATGATCAAACTTATAGATATTGCACGACAGACTGCACAGGGCATGGATTACTTACACGCCAAGTCAA
TCATCCACAGAGACCTCAAGAGTAATAATATATTTCTTCATGAAGACCTCACAGTAAAAATAGGTGATTT
TGGTCTAGCTACAGTGAAATCTCGATGGAGTGGGTCCCATCAGTTTGAACAGTTGTCTGGATCCATTTTG
TGGATGGCACCAGAAGTCATCAGAATGCAAGATAAAAATCCATACAGCTTTCAGTCAGATGTATATGCAT
TTGGAATTGTTCTGTATGAATTGATGACTGGACAGTTACCTTATTCAAACATCAACAACAGGGACCAGAT
AATTTTTATGGTGGGACGAGGATACCTGTCTCCAGATCTCAGTAAGGTACGGAGTAACTGTCCAAAAGCC
ATGAAGAGATTAATGGCAGAGTGCCTCAAAAAGAAAAGAGATGAGAGACCACTCTTTCCCCAAATTCTCG
CCTCTATTGAGCTGCTGGCCCGCTCATTGCCAAAAATTCACCGCAGTGCATCAGAACCCTCCTTGAATCG
GGCTGGTTTCCAAACAGAGGATTTTAGTCTATATGCTTGTGCTTCTCCAAAAACACCCATCCAGGCAGGG
GGATATGGTGCGTTTCCTGTCCACTGATTGCCAACTTTCTTGTACAAAGTTGGCATTATAAGAAAGCATT
GCTTATCAATTTGTTGCAACGAACAGGTCACTATCAGTCAAAATAAAATCATTATTTGCCATCCAGCTGA
TATCCCCTATAGTGAGTCGTATTACATGGTCATAGCTGTTTCCTGGCAGCTCTGGCCCGTGTCTCAAAAT
CTCTGATGTTACATTGCACAAGATAAAAATATATCATCATGCCTCCTCTAGACCAGCCAGGACAGAAATG
CCTCGACTTCGCTGCTACCCAAGGTTGCCGGGTGACGCACACCGTGGAAACGGATGAAGGCACGAACCCA
GTGGACATAAGCCTGTTCGGTTCGTAAGCTGTAATGCAAGTAGCGTATGCGCTCACGCAACTGGTCCAGA
ACCTTGACCGAACGCAGCGGTGGTAACGGCGCAGTGGCGGTTTTCATGGCTTGTTATGACTGTTTTTTTG
GGGTACAGTCTATGCCTCGGGCATCCAAGCAGCAAGCGCGTTACGCCGTGGGTCGATGTTTGATGTTATG
GAGCAGCAACGATGTTACGCAGCAGGGCAGTCGCCCTAAAACAAAGTTAAACATTATGAGGGAAGCGGTG
ATCGCCGAAGTATCGACTCAACTATCAGAGGTAGTTGGCGTCATCGAGCGCCATCTCGAACCGACGTTGC
TGGCCGTACATTTGTACGGCTCCGCAGTGGATGGCGGCCTGAAGCCACACAGTGATATTGATTTGCTGGT
TACGGTGACCGTAAGGCTTGATGAAACAACGCGGCGAGCTTTGATCAACGACCTTTTGGAAACTTCGGCT
TCCCCTGGAGAGAGCGAGATTCTCCGCGCTGTAGAAGTCACCATTGTTGTGCACGACGACATCATTCCGT
GGCGTTATCCAGCTAAGCGCGAACTGCAATTTGGAGAATGGCAGCGCAATGACATTCTTGCAGGTATCTT
CGAGCCAGCCACGATCGACATTGATCTGGCTATCTTGCTGACAAAAGCAAGAGAACATAGCGTTGCCTTG
GTAGGTCCAGCGGCGGAGGAACTCTTTGATCCGGTTCCTGAACAGGATCTATTTGAGGCGCTAAATGAAA
CCTTAACGCTATGGAACTCGCCGCCCGACTGGGCTGGCGATGAGCGAAATGTAGTGCTTACGTTGTCCCG
CATTTGGTACAGCGCAGTAACCGGCAAAATCGCGCCGAAGGATGTCGCTGCCGACTGGGCAATGGAGCGC
CTGCCGGCCCAGTATCAGCCCGTCATACTTGAAGCTAGACAGGCTTATCTTGGACAAGAAGAAGATCGCT
TGGCCTCGCGCGCAGATCAGTTGGAAGAATTTGTCCACTACGTGAAAGGCGAGATCACCAAGGTAGTCGG
CAAATAACCCTCGAGCCACCCATGACCAAAATCCCTTAACGTGAGTTACGCGTCGTTCCACTGAGCGTCA
GACCCCGTAGAAAAGATCAAAGGATCTTCTTGAGATCCTTTTTTTCTGCGCGTAATCTGCTGCTTGCAAA
CAAAAAAACCACCGCTACCAGCGGTGGTTTGTTTGCCGGATCAAGAGCTACCAACTCTTTTTCCGAAGGT
AACTGGCTTCAGCAGAGCGCAGATACCAAATACTGTTCTTCTAGTGTAGCCGTAGTTAGGCCACCACTTC
AAGAACTCTGTAGCACCGCCTACATACCTCGCTCTGCTAATCCTGTTACCAGTGGCTGCTGCCAGTGGCG
ATAAGTCGTGTCTTACCGGGTTGGACTCAAGACGATAGTTACCGGATAAGGCGCAGCGGTCGGGCTGAAC
GGGGGGTTCGTGCACACAGCCCAGCTTGGAGCGAACGACCTACACCGAACTGAGATACCTACAGCGTGAG
CTATGAGAAAGCGCCACGCTTCCCGAAGGGAGAAAGGCGGACAGGTATCCGGTAAGCGGCAGGGTCGGAA
CAGGAGAGCGCACGAGGGAGCTTCCAGGGGGAAACGCCTGGTATCTTTATAGTCCTGTCGGGTTTCGCCA
CCTCTGACTTGAGCGTCGATTTTTGTGATGCTCGTCAGGGGGGCGGAGCCTATGGAAAAACGCCAGCAAC
GCGGCCTTTTTACGGTTCCTGGCCTTTTGCTGGCCTTTTGCTCACATGTTCTTTCCTGCGTTATCCCCTG
ATTCTGTGGATAACCGTATTACCGCCTTTGAGTGAGCTGATACCGCTCGCCGCAGCCGAACGACCGAGCG
CAGCGAGTCAGTGAGCGAGGAAGCGGAAGAGCGCCCAATACGCAAACCGCCTCTCCCCGCGCGTTGGCCG
ATTCATTAATGCAGCTGGCACGACAGGTTTCCCGACTGGAAAGCGGGCAGTGAGCGCAACGCAATTAATA
CGCGTACCGCTAGCCAGGAAGAGTTTGTAGAAACGCAAAAAGGCCATCCGTCAGGATGGCCTTCTGCTTA
GTTTGATGCCTGGCAGTTTATGGCGGGCGTCCTGCCCGCCACCCTCCGGGCCGTTGCTTCACAACGTTCA
AATCCGCTCCCGGCGGATTTGTCCTACTCAGGAGAGCGTTCACCGACAAACAACAGATAAAACGAAAGGC
CCAGTCTTCCGACTGAGCCTTTCGTTTTATTTGATGCCTGGCAGTTCCCTACTCTCGCGTTAACGCTAGC
ATGGATGTTTTCCCAGTCACGACGTTGTAAAACGACGGCCAGTCTTAAGCTCGGGCCCCAAATAATGATT
TTATTTTGACTGATAGTGACCTGTTCGTTGCAACAAATTGATGAGCAATGCTTTTTTATAATGCCAACTT
TGTACAAAAAAGTTGGCACCATGGCGGCGCTGAGCGGTGGCGGTGGTGGCGGCGCGGAGCCGGGCCAGGC
TCTGTTCAACGGGGACATGGAGCCCGAGGCCGGCGCCGGCGCCGGCGCCGCGGC
Features (pLannotate 1.2.2; 12 found; start..end, strand, type, name):
   2202..2297    -  protein_bind   attL3: mutant version of attL; recombination site for the Gateway® LR reaction LR Clonase™
   2316..2334    -  promoter       T7 promoter: promoter for bacteriophage T7 RNA polymerase
   2524..2547    +  promoter       Pc promoter (fragment): intI1 (promoter lies within the coding sequence); class 1 integron promoter
   2723..2779    +  CDS            GmR (fragment): gentamycin acetyltransferase; aacC1; confers resistance to gentamycin
   2786..3577    +  CDS            SmR: aminoglycoside adenylyltransferase (Murphy, 1985); aadA; confers resistance to spectinomycin and streptomycin
   3670..4258    +  rep_origin     ori: high-copy-number ColE1/pMB1/pBR322/pUC origin of replication
   4441..4533    +  CDS            lacI (fragment): lac repressor; lacI; The lac repressor binds to the lac operator to inhibit transcription in E. coli. This inhibition can be relieved by adding lactose or isopropyl-β-D-thiogalactopyranoside (IPTG).
   4588..4615    -  terminator     rrnB T2 terminator: transcription terminator T2 from the E. coli rrnB gene
   4747..4790    +  terminator     rrnB T1 terminator: Escherichia coli rrnB; transcription terminator T1 from the E. coli rrnB gene
   4837..4873    -  CDS            lacZα (fragment): LacZα fragment of β-galactosidase; lacZ fragment
   4890..4985    +  protein_bind   attL3: mutant version of attL; recombination site for the Gateway® LR reaction LR Clonase™
   4991..2194    +  CDS            BRAF (across the origin): BRAF_HUMAN - Also known as BRAF1, RAFB1. Experimental evidence at protein level: Swiss-Prot protein existence level 1. Protein kinase involved in the transduction of mitogenic signals from the cell membrane to the nucleus (Probable). Phosphorylates MAP2K1, and thereby activates the MAP kinase signal transduction pathway (PubMed:21441910, PubMed:29433126). May play a role in the postsynaptic responses of hippocampal neurons (PubMed:1508179). From Homo sapiens (Human).
