[The description below was written by a language model from this plasmid's Addgene catalogue record and pLannotate feature annotations shown in this document.]
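Description:
pDONR223_BRAF_p.P367R is a Gateway entry clone built on the Invitrogen pDONR223 backbone, carrying the human BRAF open reading frame (reference transcript NM_004333) with a proline-to-arginine substitution at residue 367. The sequenced plasmid is about 5.1 kb and is maintained in E. coli at high copy through a ColE1/pUC-type origin. Selection is by spectinomycin, provided by the aadA aminoglycoside adenylyltransferase gene. This gene sits downstream of a fragment of the class 1 integron Pc promoter and a short remnant of a gentamicin resistance gene. Other small annotated fragments (lacI, lacZα) appear to be backbone remnants with no evident function, and rrnB T1 and T2 terminators lie upstream of the cloning site, a placement that usually insulates an insert from read-through transcription.

The BRAF coding sequence spans the numbering origin of the circular record and is flanked on both sides by attL recombination sites. The automated annotation labels both as attL3, but they serve as the paired attL sites through which LR Clonase moves the insert into a destination vector. The record lists no promoter for the insert, so the plasmid is not an expression construct in itself. A T7 promoter lies just beyond the 3′ attL site, oriented back toward the insert. The clone is in "closed" format, with a stop codon immediately after the ORF, so transfer into destination vectors will yield native C-terminal protein rather than C-terminal fusions. BRAF encodes a serine/threonine kinase that phosphorylates MAP2K1 to activate the MAP kinase pathway. This variant belongs to the Target Accelerator Plasmid Collection, which was assembled for high-throughput functional phenotyping of somatic mutations found in lung cancer.
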