Addgene plasmid #82851: pDONR223_BRAF_p.P367R
Purpose: Gateway Donor vector containing BRAF, part of the Target Accelerator Plasmid Collection.
Depositing lab: Jesse Boehm & Matthew Meyerson & David Root. Depositing organization: Broad Institute. Publication: High-throughput Phenotyping of Lung Cancer Somatic Mutations. Berger AH, Brooks AN, Wu X, Shrestha Y, Chouinard C, Piccioni F, Bagul M, Kamburov A, Imielinski M, Hogstrom L, Zhu C, Yang X, Pantel S, Sakai R, Watson J, Kaplan N, Campbell JD, Singh S, Root DE, Narayan R, Natoli T, Lahr DL, Tirosh I, Tamayo P, Getz G, Wong B, Doench J, Subramanian A, Golub TR, Meyerson M, Boehm JS. Cancer Cell. 2016 Aug 8;30(2):214-28. doi: 10.1016/j.ccell.2016.06.022. Epub 2016 Jul 28. PubMed 27478040.
Backbone
  Vector backbone: pDONR223
  Backbone manufacturer: Invitrogen
  Vector type: Gateway Entry vector
Growth in bacteria
  Bacterial resistance: Spectinomycin, 50 μg/mL
  Growth temperature: 37°C
  Growth strain: DH5alpha
  Copy number: High Copy
Gene/Insert
  Gene/Insert name: BRAF
  Species: H. sapiens (human)
  Mutation: P367R
  GenBank ID: NM_004333
  Entrez Gene: BRAF (a.k.a. B-RAF1, B-raf, BRAF-1, BRAF1, NS7, RAFB1)
  Promoter: None
  Cloning method: Gateway Cloning
  Sequencing primers: 5′ M13pUC-fwd; 3′ M13-Rev
Terms and licenses: Academic/Nonprofit Terms; Industry Terms: Not Available to Industry
Depositor comments: CLOSED (stop codon immediately follows insert)
How to cite: pDONR223_BRAF_p.P367R was a gift from Jesse Boehm & Matthew Meyerson & David Root (Addgene plasmid # 82851 ; http://n2t.net/addgene:82851 ; RRID:Addgene_82851)
