>Addgene plasmid #82851 | pDONR223_BRAF_p.P367R | depositor partial sequence | sequence record 157577 | Insert sequence
ATGGCGGCGCTGAGCGGTGGCGGTGGTGGCGGCGCGGAGCCGGGCCAGGCTCTGTTCAACGGGGACATGG
AGCCCGAGGCCGGCGCCGGCGCCGGCGCCGCGGCCTCTTCGGCTGCGGACCCTGCCATTCCGGAGGAGGT
GTGGAATATCAAACAAATGATTAAGTTGACACAGGAACATATAGAGGCCCTATTGGACAAATTTGGTGGG
GAGCATAATCCACCATCAATATATCTGGAGGCCTATGAAGAATACACCAGCAAGCTAGATGCACTCCAAC
AAAGAGAACAACAGTTATTGGAATCTCTGGGGAACGGAACTGATTTTTCTGTTTCTAGCTCTGCATCAAT
GGATACCGTTACATCTTCTTCCTCTTCTAGCCTTTCAGTGCTACCTTCATCTCTTTCAGTTTTTCAAAAT
CCCACAGATGTGGCACGGAGCAACCCCAAGTCACCACAAAAACCTATCGTTAGAGTCTTCCTGCCCAACA
AACAGAGGACAGTGGTACCTGCAAGGTGTGGAGTTACAGTCCGAGACAGTCTAAAGAAAGCACTGATGAT
GAGAGGTCTAATCCCAGAGTGCTGTGCTGTTTACAGAATTCAGGATGGAGAGAAGAAACCAATTGGTTGG
GACACTGATATTTCCTGGCTTACTGGAGAAGAATTGCATGTGGAAGTGTTGGAGAATGTTCCACTTACAA
CACACAACTTTGTACGAAAAACGTTTTTCACCTTAGCATTTTGTGACTTTTGTCGAAAGCTGCTTTTCCA
GGGTTTCCGCTGTCAAACATGTGGTTATAAATTTCACCAGCGTTGTAGTACAGAAGTTCCACTGATGTGT
GTTAATTATGACCAACTTGATTTGCTGTTTGTCTCCAAGTTCTTTGAACACCACCCAATACCACAGGAAG
AGGCGTCCTTAGCAGAGACTGCCCTAACATCTGGATCATCCCCTTCCGCACCCGCCTCGGACTCTATTGG
GCCCCAAATTCTCACCAGTCCGTCTCCTTCAAAATCCATTCCAATTCCACAGCCCTTCCGACCAGCAGAT
GAAGATCATCGAAATCAATTTGGGCAACGAGACCGATCCTCATCAGCTCGCAATGTGCATATAAACACAA
TAGAACCTGTCAATATTGATGACTTGATTAGAGACCAAGGATTTCGTGGTGATGGAGGATCAACCACAGG
TTTGTCTGCTACCCCCCCTGCCTCATTACCTGGCTCACTAACTAACGTGAAAGCCTTACAGAAATCTCCA
GGACCTCAGCGAGAAAGGAAGTCATCTTCATCCTCAGAAGACAGGAATCGAATGAAAACACTTGGTAGAC
GGGACTCGAGTGATGATTGGGAGATTCCTGATGGGCAGATTACAGTGGGACAAAGAATTGGATCTGGATC
ATTTGGAACAGTCTACAAGGGAAAGTGGCATGGTGATGTGGCAGTGAAAATGTTGAATGTGACAGCACCT
ACACCTCAGCAGTTACAAGCCTTCAAAAATGAAGTAGGAGTACTCAGGAAAACACGACATGTGAATATCC
TACTCTTCATGGGCTATTCCACAAAGCCACAACTGGCTATTGTTACCCAGTGGTGTGAGGGCTCCAGCTT
GTATCACCATCTCCATATCATTGAGACCAAATTTGAGATGATCAAACTTATAGATATTGCACGACAGACT
GCACAGGGCATGGATTACTTACACGCCAAGTCAATCATCCACAGAGACCTCAAGAGTAATAATATATTTC
TTCATGAAGACCTCACAGTAAAAATAGGTGATTTTGGTCTAGCTACAGTGAAATCTCGATGGAGTGGGTC
CCATCAGTTTGAACAGTTGTCTGGATCCATTTTGTGGATGGCACCAGAAGTCATCAGAATGCAAGATAAA
AATCCATACAGCTTTCAGTCAGATGTATATGCATTTGGAATTGTTCTGTATGAATTGATGACTGGACAGT
TACCTTATTCAAACATCAACAACAGGGACCAGATAATTTTTATGGTGGGACGAGGATACCTGTCTCCAGA
TCTCAGTAAGGTACGGAGTAACTGTCCAAAAGCCATGAAGAGATTAATGGCAGAGTGCCTCAAAAAGAAA
AGAGATGAGAGACCACTCTTTCCCCAAATTCTCGCCTCTATTGAGCTGCTGGCCCGCTCATTGCCAAAAA
TTCACCGCAGTGCATCAGAACCCTCCTTGAATCGGGCTGGTTTCCAAACAGAGGATTTTAGTCTATATGC
TTGTGCTTCTCCAAAAACACCCATCCAGGCAGGGGGATATGGTGCGTTTCCTGTCCACTGA
